Addgene plasmid #80357: pCFJ150-lin26
Purpose: Pmex-5:GFP::H2B::PEST::lin-26 3'UTR reporter construct used for microinjection
Depositing lab: Sean Ryder. Depositing organization: University of Massachusetts, Worcester. Publication: Efficient generation of transgenic reporter strains and analysis of expression patterns in Caenorhabditis elegans using Library MosSCI. Kaymak E, Farley BM, Hay SA, Li C, Ho S, Hartman DJ, Ryder SP. Dev Dyn. 2016 Jun 13. doi: 10.1002/dvdy.24426. PubMed 27294288.
Backbone
  Vector backbone: pCFJ150
  Vector type: Worm Expression
Growth in bacteria
  Bacterial resistance: Ampicillin, 100 μg/mL
  Growth temperature: 37°C
  Growth strain: DH5alpha
  Copy number: Unknown
Gene/Insert
  Gene/Insert name: Pmex-5:GFP::H2B::PEST::lin-26 3'UTR
  Species: C. elegans (nematode)
Terms and licenses: Academic/Nonprofit Terms; Industry Terms: Not Available to Industry
How to cite: pCFJ150-lin26 was a gift from Sean Ryder (Addgene plasmid # 80357 ; http://n2t.net/addgene:80357 ; RRID:Addgene_80357)
