[The description below was written by a language model from this plasmid's Addgene catalogue record.]
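Description:
pCFJ150-lin26 is a Caenorhabditis elegans expression plasmid built on the pCFJ150 backbone and intended for delivery into worms by microinjection. It is propagated in E. coli under ampicillin selection; the record lists copy number as unknown and includes no feature table, so the origin of replication and any worm-side selection marker or genomic homology arms carried by the backbone are not documented here. The associated publication concerns Library MosSCI, a Mos1-mediated single-copy insertion approach to making transgenic reporter strains, which is consistent with the use of a pCFJ150-derived vector as the targeting plasmid.

The payload is a 3'UTR reporter cassette described as Pmex-5:GFP::H2B::PEST::lin-26 3'UTR. The mex-5 promoter drives transcription in the germline, so differences in reporter pattern can be attributed to post-transcriptional control rather than to promoter activity. The coding region fuses GFP to histone H2B, which concentrates the fluorescence on chromatin and makes individual nuclei easy to score, and adds a PEST degradation motif that shortens the protein's half-life so that the signal reflects recent translation rather than accumulated, perduring protein. The cassette ends in the 3' untranslated region of the C. elegans gene lin-26, the element under test. Together these parts report how the lin-26 3'UTR shapes the spatial and temporal pattern of expression, for example through RNA-binding proteins or other regulators acting on that sequence. The construct is one of a set of analogous reporters used to generate transgenic strains and compare 3'UTR-dependent expression patterns.
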