>Addgene plasmid #80357 | pCFJ150-lin26 | addgene partial sequence | sequence record 160330 | GFP-F 5'-GGTCCTTCTTGAGTTTGTAAC-3'
ACTATACAATGCCCGGGGGATCGGTGGAGCTCCACCGGTGGCGGCCGCTCCAGAACTAGTCCACCAAAGC
CATCTGCCAAGGGAGCCAAGAAGGCCGCCAAGACCGTCGTTGCCAAGCCAAAGGACGGAAAGAAGAGACG
TCATGCCCGCAAGGAATCGTACTCCGTCTACATCTACCGTGTTCTCAAGCAAGTTCACCCAGACACCGGA
GTCTCCTCCAAGGCCATGTCTATCATGAACTCCTTCGTCAACGATGTATTCGAACGCATCGCTTCGGAAG
CTTCCCGTCTTGCTCATTACAACAAACGCTCAACGATCTCATCCCGCGAAATTCAAACCGCTGTCCGTTT
GATTCTCCCAGGAGAACTTGCCAAGCACGCCGTGTCTGAGGGAACCAAGGCCGTCACCAAGTACACTTCC
AGCAAGTAAACCCAGCTTTCTTGTACAAAGTGGTTCGAAGCAGCTATTCATAGATGAATTTTGCAATTCA
ATACTAGCCTTTAATTACTTTTTTCTATTGTTATGATGATACATATCTTAGCCCTCCCCAATCAATATCT
ATGCACATTGATCACCTTGCCCACTTTTTAACAAACCATTCCAATCTGAATACACCTTGCCTCTCATTTG
CTTTTTCATTCCTTCCGATTATTGTTCTGTGATATTTCCTTCCAGTATTTCGTTCTGGTTGTGCCTTTTC
ATTCACCCGCAGGTCCGGTTAATTGAAAGTTCACTTTGCCCCCACAAATTTTGCCTTTATCTTCTCTGTT
ACAGTGCCTTAATTCACTTTTTCCATTGTACACCTTTTTTAACTTTACTCTTTGCCACACCATTCAGTTT
CTCGACGGGTATTTATGTTGAATGATAGCATTCTTTCATCAGCATTCGAGATTTCTTATGTACATCTGAT
CATATTT
