>Addgene plasmid #80357 | pCFJ150-lin26 | addgene partial sequence | sequence record 160331 | M13-F20 5'-TGTAAAACGACGGCCAGT-3'
AAGCCCTCGACACACACGATTTGTATTATTTAATTTTTATTAGATGCTTCTAGAGAATTGCAAAAAAACG
CATTATGCTAAATTGCATATTATGCGTTACAGGGAAAATGGAAAGAATTTCAGATTATGCTTGAGAAAAT
ATGATCAGATGTACATAAGAAATCTCGAATGCTGATGAAAGAATGCTATCATTCAACATAAATACCCGTC
GAGAAACTGAATGGTGTGGCAAAGAGTAAAGTTAAAAAAGGTGTACAATGGAAAAAGTGAATTAAGGCAC
TGTAACAGAGAAGATAAAGGCAAAATTTGTGGGGGCAAAGTGAACTTTCAATTAACCGGACCTGCGGGTG
AATGAAAAGGCACAACCAGAACGAAATACTGGAAGGAAATATCACAGAACAATAATCGGAAGGAATGAAA
AAGCAAATGAGAGGCAAGGTGTATTCAGATTGGAATGGTTTGTTAAAAAGTGGGCAAGGTGATCAATGTG
CATAGATATTGATTGGGGAGGGCTAAGATATGTATCATCATAACAATAGAAAAAAGTAATTAAAGGCTAG
TATTGAATTGCAAAATTCATCTATGAATAGCTGCTTCGAACCACTTTGTACAAGAAAGCTGGGTTTACTT
GCTGGAAGTGTACTTGGTGACGGCCTTGGTTCCCTCAGACACGGCGTGCTTGGCAAGTTCTCCTGGGAGA
ATCAAACGGACAGCGGTTTGAATTTCGCGGGATGAGATCGTTGAGCGTTTGTTGTAATGAGCAAGACGGG
AAGCTTCCGAAGCGATGCGTTCGAATACATCGTTGACGAAGGAGTTCATGATAGACATGGCCTTGGAGGA
GACTCCGGTGTCTGGGTGAACTTGCTTGAGAACACGGTAGATGTAGACGGAGTACGATTCCTTGCGGGC
